>Addgene plasmid #111286 | Prp39-pET21b | addgene full sequence | sequence record 217743 | Addgene NGS Result
TCTGCGACATCGTATAACGTTACTGGTTTCACATTCACCACCCTGAATTGACTCTCTTCCGGGATCTCGA
CGCTCTCCCTTATGCGACTCCTGCATTAGGAAGCAGCCCAGTAGTAGGTTGAGGCCGTTGAGCACCGCCG
CCGCAAGGAATGGTGCGCCCAGCCCGCCTAATGAGCGGGCTTTTTTTTGGGGATCTCGATCCCGCGAAAT
TAATACGACTCACTATAGGGGAATTGTGAGCGGATAACAATTCCCCTCTAGAAATAATTTTGTTTAACTT
TAAGAAGGAGATATACATATGGCTAGCATGACTGGTGGACAGCAAATGGGTCGGGATCCGAATTCGAGCT
CCGTCGACAAGCTTCCAGATGAAACAAATTTTACAATAGAAGATATTGAGCCTAGGCCTGATGCCCTTCG
AGGTTTGGACACCCAGTTCCTTCAAGACAACACAGCATTAGTACAAGCATATCGTGGTTTAGACTGGTCA
GATATTTCTTCGTTGACCCAAATGGTAGATGTTATAGAGCAAACAGTGGTTAAATATGGCAATCCAAATG
ATTCAATCAAATTGGCCTTGGAAACTATTTTATGGCAAATATTGCGTAAGTACCCTTTATTGTTTGGATT
TTGGAAGAGGTTTGCTACTATTGAGTACCAGTTATTTGGTCTCAAGAAATCGATTGCTGTTCTGGCCACC
TCGGTCAAATGGTTCCCAACTTCTCTGGAGTTATGGTGTGATTATTTGAATGTGTTGTGTGTTAATAACC
CGAACGAAACGGATTTTATTAGGAATAATTTTGAAATTGCAAAGGATCTTATTGGCAAGCAGTTTCTATC
ACACCCTTTTTGGGACAAGTTTATAGAATTTGAAGTTGGGCAGAAGAATTGGCATAACGTTCAAAGAATA
TACGAGTACATTATTGAAGTTCCTCTACATCAGTATGCGCGGTTTTTCACATCTTACAAGAAGTTTTTAA
ATGAAAAAAATTTGAAGACAACAAGGAATATTGATATAGTTTTACGAAAAACACAAACAACAGTAAATGA
AATTTGGCAGTTCGAATCGAAAATCAAACAGCCCTTCTTCAACCTGGGCCAAGTGTTAAATGATGATTTG
GAAAATTGGTCGCGATATTTAAAATTTGTGACGGATCCTTCAAAATCCTTGGATAAAGAATTCGTAATGT
CCGTTTTTGACAGATGTTTGATTCCTTGTCTTTACCATGAAAATACGTGGATGATGTATATTAAGTGGCT
AACAAAGAAAAATATATCCGATGAAGTGGTAGTGGATATATACCAAAAAGCCAATACGTTCTTACCACTG
GATTTCAAAACTTTGAGGTATGATTTTCTTAGGTTTTTGAAAAGAAAATATCGGTCAAATAATACCTTAT
TCAATAACATATTCAATGAGACAGTATCGCGTTATTTAAAGATTTGGCCCAACGACATATTACTTATGAC
GGAGTACCTTTGTATGTTGAAAAGACATTCTTTTAAGAATTCCTTAGATCAATCGCCAAAGGAAATTCTA
GAGAAACAAACATCGTTTACTAAAATCCTAGAGACATCAATCACCAACTACATCAATAATCAAATTGATA
CCAAGGTGCATTTACAGACCTTAATAAATGATAAAAACTTAAGCATAGTCGTGGTAGAATTGATAAAAAC
TACATGGCTTGTACTTAAAAATAATATGCAAACAAGGAAATATTTCAACCTTTATCAAAAAAACATCCTC
ATTAAAAATTCTGTACCGTTCTGGTTAACTTACTACAAATTTGAAAAGAGTAATGTAAATTTTACCAAGC
TGAATAAATTCATTAGGGAGCTTGGGGTAGAAATATACTTGCCGACTACAGTAATGAATGATATTTTGAC
GGATTATAAGACTTTCTATTTAACTCATTCAAATATCGTCACGTATGAATCCTCCATTATAGATTCAAAT
ACATTTGACCCTATCTTGTACCCTGAGCTGAAAATGTCGAATCCAAAATACGATCCAGTATTAAATACTA
CAGCAAATGTAGATTGGCATAAAAAGACGGAATGGAAGGAGGCTGGTCACATCGGCGTAACGACAGAAAG
ACCGCAGATATCCAACAGTATAATTGAGTGCAATTCAGGAACTTTGATTCAAAAGCCCATCAGTTTGCCT
AATTTTAGAAACTTGGAGAAAATTAATCAGGTCAAAATTAATGATCTATACACTGAAGAATTTCTTAAGG
AAGGTAAACTCGAGCACCACCACCACCACCACTGAGATCCGGCTGCTAACAAAGCCCGAAAGGAAGCTGA
GTTGGCTGCTGCCACCGCTGAGCAATAACTAGCATAACCCCTTGGGGCCTCTAAACGGGTCTTGAGGGGT
TTTTTGCTGAAAGGAGGAACTATATCCGGATTGGCGAATGGG
[124 nt withheld, positions 2423-2546]
C
[91 nt withheld, positions 2548-2638]
A
[49 nt withheld, positions 2640-2688]
CCTTTGACGTTGGAGTCCACGTTCTTT
[37 nt withheld, positions 2716-2752]
ACCCTATCTCGGTCTATTCTTTTGATTTATAAGGGATTTTGCCGATTTCGGCCTATTGGTTAAAAAATGA
GCTGATTTAACAAAAATTTAACGCGAATTTTAACAAAATATTAACGCTTACAATTTAGGTGGCACTTTTC
GGGGAAATGTGCGCGGAACCCCTATTTGTTTATTTTTCTAAATACATTCAAATATGTATCCGCTCATGAG
ACAATAACCCTGATAAATGCTTCAATAATATTGAAAAAGGAAGAGTATGAGTATTCAACATTTCCGTGTC
GCCCTTATTCCCTTTTTTGCGGCATTTTGCCTTCCTGTTTTTGCTCACCCAGAAACGCTGGTGAAAGTAA
AAGATGCTGAAGATCAGTTGGGTGCACGAGTGGGTTACATCGAACTGGATCTCAACAGCGGTAAGATCCT
TGAGAGTTTTCGCCCCGAAGAACGTTTTCCAATGATGAGCACTTTTAAAGTTCTGCTATGTGGCGCGGTA
TTATCCCGTATTGACGCCGGGCAAGAGCAACTCGGTCGCCGCATACACTATTCTCAGAATGACTTGGTTG
AGTACTCACCAGTCACAGAAAAGCATCTTACGGATGGCATGACAGTAAGAGAATTATGCAGTGCTGCCAT
AACCATGAGTGATAACACTGCGGCCAACTTACTTCTGACAACGATCGGAGGACCGAAGGAGCTAACCGCT
TTTTTGCACAACATGGGGGATCATGTAACTCGCCTTGATCGTTGGGAACCGGAGCTGAATGAAGCCATAC
CAAACGACGAGCGTGACACCACGATGCCTGCAGCAATGGCAACAACGTTGCGCAAACTATTAACTGGCGA
ACTACTTACTCTAGCTTCCCGGCAACAATTAATAGACTGGATGGAGGCGGATAAAGTTGCAGGACCACTT
CTGCGCTCGGCCCTTCCGGCTGGCTGGTTTATTGCTGATAAATCTGGAGCCGGTGAGCGTGGGTCTCGCG
GTATCATTGCAGCACTGGGGCCAGATGGTAAGCCCTCCCGTATCGTAGTTATCTACACGACGGGGAGTCA
GGCAACTATGGATGAACGAAATAGACAGATCGCTGAGATAGGTGCCTCACTGATTAAGCATTGGTAACTG
TCAGACCAAGTTTACTCATATATACTTTAGATTGATTTAAAACTTCATTTTTAATTTAAAAGGATCTAGG
TGAAGATCCTTTTTGATAATCTCATGACCAAAATCCCTTAACGTGAGTTTTCGTTCCACTGAGCGTCAGA
CCCCGTAGAAAAGATCAAAGGATCTTCTTGAGATCCTTTTTTTCTGCGCGTAATCTGCTGCTTGCAAACA
AAAAAACCACCGCTACCAGCGGTGGTTTGTTTGCCGGATCAAGAGCTACCAACTCTTTTTCCGAAGGTAA
CTGGCTTCAGCAGAGCGCAGATACCAAATACTGTCCTTCTAGTGTAGCCGTAGTTAGGCCACCACTTCAA
GAACTCTGTAGCACCGCCTACATACCTCGCTCTGCTAATCCTGTTACCAGTGGCTGCTGCCAGTGGCGAT
AAGTCGTGTCTTACCGGGTTGGACTCAAGACGATAGTTACCGGATAAGGCGCAGCGGTCGGGCTGAACGG
GGGGTTCGTGCACACAGCCCAGCTTGGAGCGAACGACCTACACCGAACTGAGATACCTACAGCGTGAGCT
ATGAGAAAGCGCCACGCTTCCCGAAGGGAGAAAGGCGGACAGGTATCCGGTAAGCGGCAGGGTCGGAACA
GGAGAGCGCACGAGGGAGCTTCCAGGGGGAAACGCCTGGTATCTTTATAGTCCTGTCGGGTTTCGCCACC
TCTGACTTGAGCGTCGATTTTTGTGATGCTCGTCAGGGGGGCGGAGCCTATGGAAAAACGCCAGCAACGC
GGCCTTTTTACGGTTCCTGGCCTTTTGCTGGCCTTTTGCTCACATGTTCTTTCCTGCGTTATCCCCTGAT
TCTGTGGATAACCGTATTACCGCCTTTGAGTGAGCTGATACCGCTCGCCGCAGCCGAACGACCGAGCGCA
GCGAGTCAGTGAGCGAGGAAGCGGAAGAGCGCCTGATGCGGTATTTTCTCCTTACGCATCTGTGCGGTAT
TTCACACCGCAATGGTGCACTCTCAGTACAATCTGCTCTGATGCCGCATAGTTAAGCCAGTATACACTCC
GCTATCGCTACGTGACTGGGTCATGGCTGCGCCCCGACACCCGCCAACACCCGCTGACGCGCCCTGACGG
GCTTGTCTGCTCCCGGCATCCGCTTACAGACAAGCTGTGACCGTCTCCGGGAGCTGCATGTGTCAGAGGT
TTTCACCGTCATCACCGAAACGCGCGAGGCAGCTGCGGTAAAGCTCATCAGCGTGGTCGTGAAGCGATTC
ACAGATGTCTGCCTGTTCATCCGCGTCCAGCTCGTTGAGTTTCTCCAGAAGCGTTAATGTCTGGCTTCTG
ATAAAGCGGGCCATGTTAAGGGCGGTTTTTTCCTGTTTGGTCACTGATGCCTCCGTGTAAGGGGGATTTC
TGTTCATGGGGGTAATGATACCGATGAAACGAGAGAGGATGCTCACGATACGGGTTACTGATGATGAACA
TGCCCGGTTACTGGAACGTTGTGAGGGTAAACAACTGGCGGTATGGATGCGGCGGGACCAGAGAAAAATC
ACTCAGGGTCAATGCCAGCGCTTCGTTAATACAGATGTAGGTGTTCCACAGGGTAGCCAGCAGCATCCTG
CGATGCAGATCCGGAACATAATGGTGCAGGGCGCTGACTTCCGCGTTTCCAGACTTTACGAAACACGGAA
ACCGAAGACCATTCATGTTGTTGCTCAGGTCGCAGACGTTTTGCAGCAGCAGTCGCTTCACGTTCGCTCG
CGTATCGGTGATTCATTCTGCTAACCAGTAAGGCAACCCCGCCAGCCTAGCCGGGTCCTCAACGACAGGA
GCACGATCATGCGCACCCGTGGGGCCGCCATGCCGGCGATAATGGCCTGCTTCTCGCCGAAACGTTTGGT
GGCGGGACCAGTGACGAAGGCTTGAGCGAGGGCGTGCAAGATTCCGAATACCGCAAGCGACAGGCCGATC
ATCGTCGCGCTCCAGCGAAAGCGGTCCTCGCCGAAAATGACCCAGAGCGCTGCCGGCACCTGTCCTACGA
GTTGCATGATAAAGAAGACAGTCATAAGTGCGGCGACGATAGTCATGCCCCGCGCCCACCGGAAGGAGCT
GACTGGGTTGAAGGCTCTCAAGGGCATCGGTCGAGATCCCGGTGCCTAATGAGTGAGCTAACTTACATTA
ATTGCGTTGCGCTCACTGCCCGCTTTCCAGTCGGGAAACCTGTCGTGCCAGCTGCATTAATGAATCGGCC
AACGCGCGGGGAGAGGCGGTTTGCGTATTGGGCGCCAGGGTGGTTTTTCTTTTCACCAGTGAGACGGGCA
ACAGCTGATTGCCCTTCACCGCCTGGCCCTGAGAGAGTTGCAGCAAGCGGTCCACGCTGGTTTGCCCCAG
CAGGCGAAAATCCTGTTTGATGGTGGTTAACGGCGGGATATAACATGAGCTGTCTTCGGTATCGTCGTAT
CCCACTACCGAGATATCCGCACCAACGCGCAGCCCGGACTCGGTAATGGCGCGCATTGCGCCCAGCGCCA
TCTGATCGTTGGCAACCAGCATCGCAGTGGGAACGATGCCCTCATTCAGCATTTGCATGGTTTGTTGAAA
ACCGGACATGGCACTCCAGTCGCCTTCCCGTTCCGCTATCGGCTGAATTTGATTGCGAGTGAGATATTTA
TGCCAGCCAGCCAGACGCAGACGCGCCGAGACAGAACTTAATGGGCCCGCTAACAGCGCGATTTGCTGGT
GACCCAATGCGACCAGATGCTCCACGCCCAGTCGCGTACCGTCTTCATGGGAGAAAATAATACTGTTGAT
GGGTGTCTGGTCAGAGACATCAAGAAATAACGCCGGAACATTAGTGCAGGCAGCTTCCACAGCAATGGCA
TCCTGGTCATCCAGCGGATAGTTAATGATCAGCCCACTGACGCGTTGCGCGAGAAGATTGTGCACCGCCG
CTTTACAGGCTTCGACGCCGCTTCGTTCTACCATCGACACCACCACGCTGGCACCCAGTTGATCGGCGCG
AGATTTAATCGCCGCGACAATTTGCGACGGCGCGTGCAGGGCCAGACTGGAGGTGGCAACGCCAATCAGC
AACGACTGTTTGCCCGCCAGTTGTTGTGCCACGCGGTTGGGAATGTAATTCAGCTCCGCCATCGCCGCTT
CCACTTTTTCCCGCGTTTTCGCAGAAACGTGGCTGGCCTGGTTCACCACGCGGGAAACGGTCTGATAAGA
GACACCGGCATAC
Features (pLannotate 1.2.2; 20 found; start..end, strand, type, name):
     33..63      -  promoter       lacIq promoter (fragment): lacI (mutant); In the lacIq allele, a single base change in the promoter boosts expression of the lacI gene about 10-fold.
     67..156     -  CDS            TcR (fragment): tetracycline efflux protein; tet; confers resistance to tetracycline
    211..229     +  promoter       T7 promoter: promoter for bacteriophage T7 RNA polymerase
    230..254     +  protein_bind   lac operator: The lac repressor binds to the lac operator to inhibit transcription in E. coli. This inhibition can be relieved by adding lactose or isopropyl-β-D-thiogalactopyranoside (IPTG). lac repressor encoded by lacI
    269..291     +  RBS            RBS: efficient ribosome binding site from bacteriophage T7 gene 10 (Olins and Rangwala, 1989)
    299..331     +  CDS            T7 tag (gene 10 leader): leader peptide from bacteriophage T7 gene 10 promotes efficient translation in E. coli
    362..2248    +  CDS            PRP39: PRP39_YEAST - Experimental evidence at protein level: Swiss-Prot protein existence level 1. Function prior to stable branch point recognition by the U1 snRNP particle to facilitate or stabilize the U1 snRNP/5'-splice site interaction. Has a direct role in the assembly or function of a catalytically active spliceosome. From Saccharomyces cerevisiae (strain ATCC 204508 / S288c) (Baker's yeast).
   2255..2272    +  CDS            9xHis (fragment): 9xHis affinity tag
   2282..2331    +  CDS            SET1 (fragment): solubility-enhancement tag derived from T7 phage gene 10B
   2339..2386    +  terminator     T7 terminator: transcription terminator for bacteriophage T7 RNA polymerase
   2423..2851    +  rep_origin     f1 ori (sequence partly withheld): f1 bacteriophage origin of replication; arrow indicates direction of (+) strand synthesis
   2904..3008    +  promoter       AmpR promoter: bla
   3009..3869    +  CDS            AmpR: β-lactamase; bla; confers resistance to ampicillin, carbenicillin, and related antibiotics
   4040..4628    +  rep_origin     ori: high-copy-number ColE1/pMB1/pBR322/pUC origin of replication
   4814..4953    -  misc_feature   bom: basis of mobility region from pBR322
   5055..5246    -  CDS            rop: Rop protein, which maintains plasmids at low copy number; rop
   5263..5643    +  CDS            YPB1_ECOLX: Protein predicted: Swiss-Prot protein existence level 4. From Escherichia coli.
   5715..6006    -  CDS            TcR (fragment): tetracycline efflux protein; tet; confers resistance to tetracycline
   6021..6042    -  protein_bind   CAP binding site: CAP binding activates transcription in the presence of cAMP. E. coli catabolite activator protein
   6055..32      -  CDS            lacI (across the origin): lac repressor; lacI; The lac repressor binds to the lac operator to inhibit transcription in E. coli. This inhibition can be relieved by adding lactose or isopropyl-β-D-thiogalactopyranoside (IPTG).
