[The description below was written by a language model from this plasmid's Addgene catalogue record and pLannotate feature annotations shown in this document.]
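Description:
Prp39-pET21b is a bacterial expression plasmid built on the pET21b backbone for producing the Saccharomyces cerevisiae splicing factor Prp39 (PRP39, systematic name YML046W) in E. coli. The sequenced construct is about 7.1 kb. It is maintained through a ColE1/pBR322-type origin accompanied by the bom mobility region and the rop gene, and selected with ampicillin via the β-lactamase (AmpR) cassette. An f1 phage origin is also present, which allows single-stranded DNA production. The catalogue lists the plasmid as high copy, although rop normally moderates the copy number of pBR322-derived replicons. Short tetracycline-resistance fragments annotated in the backbone are non-functional pBR322 remnants.

The PRP39 coding sequence sits downstream of a T7 promoter fused to a lac operator, followed by the efficient T7 gene 10 ribosome binding site and the short T7 tag leader at the N-terminal end. At the C-terminus the insert is followed by the backbone-encoded hexahistidine tag (annotated as a fragment of a longer His tag), and transcription ends at the T7 terminator. The plasmid carries its own lacI gene, so the lac repressor keeps the T7lac promoter quiet until IPTG is added. Expression also requires a host supplying T7 RNA polymerase, whereas the DH5alpha strain listed is suited only to propagation.

Prp39 is a U1 snRNP-associated protein that helps stabilise the interaction between U1 and the 5' splice site early in spliceosome assembly. The stated purpose is simply Prp39 expression. The His tag would permit metal-affinity purification of recombinant protein, consistent with the associated study of early steps in yeast pre-mRNA splicing.
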