Addgene plasmid #111286: Prp39-pET21b
Purpose: Prp39 expression plasmid
Depositing lab: Christine Guthrie. Depositing organization: University of California, San Francisco (UCSF). Publication: An unanticipated early function of DEAD-box ATPase Prp28 during commitment to splicing is modulated by U5 snRNP protein Prp8. Price AM, Gornemann J, Guthrie C, Brow DA. RNA. 2014 Jan;20(1):46-60. doi: 10.1261/rna.041970.113. Epub 2013 Nov 14. PubMed 24231520.
Backbone
  Vector backbone: pET21b
  Backbone manufacturer: EMD Biosciences
  Backbone size w/o insert (bp): 5442
  Vector type: Bacterial Expression
Growth in bacteria
  Bacterial resistance: Ampicillin, 100 μg/mL
  Growth temperature: 37°C
  Growth strain: DH5alpha
  Copy number: High Copy
Gene/Insert
  Gene/Insert name: PRP39 (alt name: YML046W)
  Species: S. cerevisiae (budding yeast)
  Tag / fusion protein: his6 (C terminal on backbone)
Terms and licenses: Academic/Nonprofit Terms; Industry Terms: Not Available to Industry
How to cite: Prp39-pET21b was a gift from Christine Guthrie (Addgene plasmid # 111286 ; http://n2t.net/addgene:111286 ; RRID:Addgene_111286)
